>Addgene plasmid #236205 | sgRNA Clec12a (CT47) | addgene full sequence | sequence record 473226 | Addgene NGS Result
GAGGGCCTATTTCCCATGATTCCTTCATATTTGCATATACGATACAAGGCTGTTAGAGAGATAATTAGAA
TTAATTTGACTGTAAACACAAAGATATTAGTACAAAATACGTGACGTAGAAAGTAATAATTTCTTGGGTA
GTTTGCAGTTTTAAAATTATGTTTTAAAATGGACTATCATATGCTTACCGTAACTTGAAAGTATTTCGAT
TTCTTGGCTTTATATATCTTGTGGAAAGGACGAAACACCGCATGTCCAAAGGGTTCAGAAGTTTAAGAGC
TATGCTGGAAACAGCATAGCAAGTTTAAATAAGGCTAGTCCGTTATCAACTTGAAAAAGTGGCACCGAGT
CGGTGCTTTTTTGAATTCTCCTCTAGAACTCGAGTGGCTCCGGTGCCCGTCAGTGGGCAGAGCGCACATC
GCCCACAGTCCCCGAGAAGTTGGGGGGAGGGGTCGGCAATTGAACCGGTGCCTAGAGAAGGTGGCGCGGG
GTAAACTGGGAAAGTGATGTCGTGTACTGGCTCCGCCTTTTTCCCGAGGGTGGGGGAGAACCGTATATAA
GTGCAGTAGTCGCCGTGAACGTTCTTTTTCGCAACGGGTTTGCCGCCAGAACACAGGTGTCGTGACGCGG
GATCCGCCACCATGGATTACAAAGACGATGACGATAAGATGGCCCCAAAGAAGAAGCGGAAGGTCGGTAT
CCACGGAGTCCCAGCAGCCGACAAGAAGTACAGCATCGGCCTGGACATCGGCACCAACTCTGTGGGCTGG
GCCGTGATCACCGACGAGTACAAGGTGCCCAGCAAGAAATTCAAGGTGCTGGGCAACACCGACCGGCACA
GCATCAAGAAGAACCTGATCGGAGCCCTGCTGTTCGACAGCGGCGAAACAGCCGAGGCCACCCGGCTGAA
GAGAACCGCCAGAAGAAGATACACCAGACGGAAGAACCGGATCTGCTATCTGCAAGAGATCTTCAGCAAC
GAGATGGCCAAGGTGGACGACAGCTTCTTCCACAGACTGGAAGAGTCCTTCCTGGTGGAAGAGGATAAGA
AGCACGAGCGGCACCCCATCTTCGGCAACATCGTGGACGAGGTGGCCTACCACGAGAAGTACCCCACCAT
CTACCACCTGAGAAAGAAACTGGTGGACAGCACCGACAAGGCCGACCTGCGGCTGATCTATCTGGCCCTG
GCCCACATGATCAAGTTCCGGGGCCACTTCCTGATCGAGGGCGACCTGAACCCCGACAACAGCGACGTGG
ACAAGCTGTTCATCCAGCTGGTGCAGACCTACAACCAGCTGTTCGAGGAAAACCCCATCAACGCCAGCGG
CGTGGACGCCAAGGCCATCCTGTCTGCCAGACTGAGCAAGAGCAGACGGCTGGAAAATCTGATCGCCCAG
CTGCCCGGCGAGAAGAAGAATGGCCTGTTCGGAAACCTGATTGCCCTGAGCCTGGGCCTGACCCCCAACT
TCAAGAGCAACTTCGACCTGGCCGAGGATGCCAAACTGCAGCTGAGCAAGGACACCTACGACGACGACCT
GGACAACCTGCTGGCCCAGATCGGCGACCAGTACGCCGACCTGTTTCTGGCCGCCAAGAACCTGTCCGAC
GCCATCCTGCTGAGCGACATCCTGAGAGTGAACACCGAGATCACCAAGGCCCCCCTGAGCGCCTCTATGA
TCAAGAGATACGACGAGCACCACCAGGACCTGACCCTGCTGAAAGCTCTCGTGCGGCAGCAGCTGCCTGA
GAAGTACAAAGAGATTTTCTTCGACCAGAGCAAGAACGGCTACGCCGGCTACATTGACGGCGGAGCCAGC
CAGGAAGAGTTCTACAAGTTCATCAAGCCCATCCTGGAAAAGATGGACGGCACCGAGGAACTGCTCGTGA
AGCTGAACAGAGAGGACCTGCTGCGGAAGCAGCGGACCTTCGACAACGGCAGCATCCCCCACCAGATCCA
CCTGGGAGAGCTGCACGCCATTCTGCGGCGGCAGGAAGATTTTTACCCATTCCTGAAGGACAACCGGGAA
AAGATCGAGAAGATCCTGACCTTCCGCATCCCCTACTACGTGGGCCCTCTGGCCAGGGGAAACAGCAGAT
TCGCCTGGATGACCAGAAAGAGCGAGGAAACCATCACCCCCTGGAACTTCGAGGAAGTGGTGGACAAGGG
CGCTTCCGCCCAGAGCTTCATCGAGCGGATGACCAACTTCGATAAGAACCTGCCCAACGAGAAGGTGCTG
CCCAAGCACAGCCTGCTGTACGAGTACTTCACCGTGTATAACGAGCTGACCAAAGTGAAATACGTGACCG
AGGGAATGAGAAAGCCCGCCTTCCTGAGCGGCGAGCAGAAAAAGGCCATCGTGGACCTGCTGTTCAAGAC
CAACCGGAAAGTGACCGTGAAGCAGCTGAAAGAGGACTACTTCAAGAAAATCGAGTGCTTCGACTCCGTG
GAAATCTCCGGCGTGGAAGATCGGTTCAACGCCTCCCTGGGCACATACCACGATCTGCTGAAAATTATCA
AGGACAAGGACTTCCTGGACAATGAGGAAAACGAGGACATTCTGGAAGATATCGTGCTGACCCTGACACT
GTTTGAGGACAGAGAGATGATCGAGGAACGGCTGAAAACCTATGCCCACCTGTTCGACGACAAAGTGATG
AAGCAGCTGAAGCGGCGGAGATACACCGGCTGGGGCAGGCTGAGCCGGAAGCTGATCAACGGCATCCGGG
ACAAGCAGTCCGGCAAGACAATCCTGGATTTCCTGAAGTCCGACGGCTTCGCCAACAGAAACTTCATGCA
GCTGATCCACGACGACAGCCTGACCTTTAAAGAGGACATCCAGAAAGCCCAGGTGTCCGGCCAGGGCGAT
AGCCTGCACGAGCACATTGCCAATCTGGCCGGCAGCCCCGCCATTAAGAAGGGCATCCTGCAGACAGTGA
AGGTGGTGGACGAGCTCGTGAAAGTGATGGGCCGGCACAAGCCCGAGAACATCGTGATCGAAATGGCCAG
AGAGAACCAGACCACCCAGAAGGGACAGAAGAACAGCCGCGAGAGAATGAAGCGGATCGAAGAGGGCATC
AAAGAGCTGGGCAGCCAGATCCTGAAAGAACACCCCGTGGAAAACACCCAGCTGCAGAACGAGAAGCTGT
ACCTGTACTACCTGCAGAATGGGCGGGATATGTACGTGGACCAGGAACTGGACATCAACCGGCTGTCCGA
CTACGATGTGGACCATATCGTGCCTCAGAGCTTTCTGAAGGACGACTCCATCGACAACAAGGTGCTGACC
AGAAGCGACAAGAACCGGGGCAAGAGCGACAACGTGCCCTCCGAAGAGGTCGTGAAGAAGATGAAGAACT
ACTGGCGGCAGCTGCTGAACGCCAAGCTGATTACCCAGAGAAAGTTCGACAATCTGACCAAGGCCGAGAG
AGGCGGCCTGAGCGAACTGGATAAGGCCGGCTTCATCAAGAGACAGCTGGTGGAAACCCGGCAGATCACA
AAGCACGTGGCACAGATCCTGGACTCCCGGATGAACACTAAGTACGACGAGAATGACAAGCTGATCCGGG
AAGTGAAAGTGATCACCCTGAAGTCCAAGCTGGTGTCCGATTTCCGGAAGGATTTCCAGTTTTACAAAGT
GCGCGAGATCAACAACTACCACCACGCCCACGACGCCTACCTGAACGCCGTCGTGGGAACCGCCCTGATC
AAAAAGTACCCTAAGCTGGAAAGCGAGTTCGTGTACGGCGACTACAAGGTGTACGACGTGCGGAAGATGA
TCGCCAAGAGCGAGCAGGAAATCGGCAAGGCTACCGCCAAGTACTTCTTCTACAGCAACATCATGAACTT
TTTCAAGACCGAGATTACCCTGGCCAACGGCGAGATCCGGAAGCGGCCTCTGATCGAGACAAACGGCGAA
ACCGGGGAGATCGTGTGGGATAAGGGCCGGGATTTTGCCACCGTGCGGAAAGTGCTGAGCATGCCCCAAG
TGAATATCGTGAAAAAGACCGAGGTGCAGACAGGCGGCTTCAGCAAAGAGTCTATCCTGCCCAAGAGGAA
CAGCGATAAGCTGATCGCCAGAAAGAAGGACTGGGACCCTAAGAAGTACGGCGGCTTCGACAGCCCCACC
GTGGCCTATTCTGTGCTGGTGGTGGCCAAAGTGGAAAAGGGCAAGTCCAAGAAACTGAAGAGTGTGAAAG
AGCTGCTGGGGATCACCATCATGGAAAGAAGCAGCTTCGAGAAGAATCCCATCGACTTTCTGGAAGCCAA
GGGCTACAAAGAAGTGAAAAAGGACCTGATCATCAAGCTGCCTAAGTACTCCCTGTTCGAGCTGGAAAAC
GGCCGGAAGAGAATGCTGGCCTCTGCCGGCGAACTGCAGAAGGGAAACGAACTGGCCCTGCCCTCCAAAT
ATGTGAACTTCCTGTACCTGGCCAGCCACTATGAGAAGCTGAAGGGCTCCCCCGAGGATAATGAGCAGAA
ACAGCTGTTTGTGGAACAGCACAAGCACTACCTGGACGAGATCATCGAGCAGATCAGCGAGTTCTCCAAG
AGAGTGATCCTGGCCGACGCTAATCTGGACAAAGTGCTGTCCGCCTACAACAAGCACCGGGATAAGCCCA
TCAGAGAGCAGGCCGAGAATATCATCCACCTGTTTACCCTGACCAATCTGGGAGCCCCTGCCGCCTTCAA
GTACTTTGACACCACCATCGACCGGAAGAGGTACACCAGCACCAAAGAGGTGCTGGACGCCACCCTGATC
CACCAGAGCATCACCGGCCTGTACGAGACACGGATCGACCTGTCTCAGCTGGGAGGCGACAAGCGTCCTG
CTGCTACTAAGAAAGCTGGTCAAGCTAAGAAAAAGAAAGCTAGCGGAGGAAGCGGCGCCACCAATTTCAG
CCTGCTGAAACAGGCCGGCGACGTGGAAGAGAACCCTGGCCCTATGGTGAGCAAGGGCGAGGAGGTCATC
AAAGAGTTCATGCGCTTCAAGGTGCGCATGGAGGGCTCCATGAACGGCCACGAGTTCGAGATCGAGGGCG
AGGGCGAGGGCCGCCCCTACGAGGGCACCCAGACCGCCAAGCTGAAGGTGACCAAGGGCGGCCCCCTGCC
CTTCGCCTGGGACATCCTGTCCCCCCAGTTCATGTACGGCTCCAAGGCGTACGTGAAGCACCCCGCCGAC
ATCCCCGATTACAAGAAGCTGTCCTTCCCCGAGGGCTTCAAGTGGGAGCGCGTGATGAACTTCGAGGACG
GCGGTCTGGTGACCGTGACCCAGGACTCCTCCCTGCAGGACGGCACGCTGATCTACAAGGTGAAGATGCG
CGGCACCAACTTCCCCCCCGACGGCCCCGTAATGCAGAAGAAGACCATGGGCTGGGAGGCCTCCACCGAG
CGCCTGTACCCCCGCGACGGCGTGCTGAAGGGCGAGATCCACCAGGCCCTGAAGCTGAAGGACGGCGGCC
ACTACCTGGTGGAGTTCAAGACCATCTACATGGCCAAGAAGCCCGTGCAACTGCCCGGCTACTACTACGT
GGACACCAAGCTGGACATCACCTCCCACAACGAGGACTACACCATCGTGGAACAGTACGAGCGCTCCGAG
GGCCGCCACCACCTGTTCCTGTACGGCATGGACGAGCTGTACAAGTAAACGCGTTAAGTCGACAATCAAC
CTCTGGATTACAAAATTTGTGAAAGATTGACTGGTATTCTTAACTATGTTGCTCCTTTTACGCTATGTGG
ATACGCTGCTTTAATGCCTTTGTATCATGCTATTGCTTCCCGTATGGCTTTCATTTTCTCCTCCTTGTAT
AAATCCTGGTTGCTGTCTCTTTATGAGGAGTTGTGGCCCGTTGTCAGGCAACGTGGCGTGGTGTGCACTG
TGTTTGCTGACGCAACCCCCACTGGTTGGGGCATTGCCACCACCTGTCAGCTCCTTTCCGGGACTTTCGC
TTTCCCCCTCCCTATTGCCACGGCGGAACTCATCGCCGCCTGCCTTGCCCGCTGCTGGACAGGGGCTCGG
CTGTTGGGCACTGACAATTCCGTGGTGTTGTCGGGGAAATCATCGTCCTTTCCTTGGCTGCTCGCCTGTG
TTGCCACCTGGATTCTGCGCGGGACGTCCTTCTGCTACGTCCCTTCGGCCCTCAATCCAGCGGACCTTCC
TTCCCGCGGCCTGCTGCCGGCTCTGCGGCCTCTTCCGCGTCTTCGCCTTCGCCCTCAGACGAGTCGGATC
TCCCTTTGGGCCGCCTCCCCGCGTCGACTTTAAGACCAATGACTTACAAGGCAGCTGTAGATCTTAGCCA
CTTTTTAAAAGAAAAGGGGGGACTGGAAGGGCTAATTCACTCCCAACGAAGACAAGATCTGCTTTTTGCT
TGTACTGGGTCTCTCTGGTTAGACCAGATCTGAGCCTGGGAGCTCTCTGGCTAACTAGGGAACCCACTGC
TTAAGCCTCAATAAAGCTTGCCTTGAGTGCTTCAAGTAGTGTGTGCCCGTCTGTTGTGTGACTCTGGTAA
CTAGAGATCCCTCAGACCCTTTTAGTCAGTGTGGAAAATCTCTAGCAGTACGTATAGTAGTTCATGTCAT
CTTATTATTCAGTATTTATAACTTGCAAAGAAATGAATATCAGAGAGTGAGAGGAACTTGTTTATTGCAG
CTTATAATGGTTACAAATAAAGCAATAGCATCACAAATTTCACAAATAAAGCATTTTTTTCACTGCATTC
TAGTTGTGGTTTGTCCAAACTCATCAATGTATCTTATCATGTCTGGCTCTAGCTATCCCGCCCCTAACTC
CGCCCATCCCGCCCCTAACTCCGCCCAGTTCCGCCCATTCTCCGCCCCATGGCTGACTAATTTTTTTTAT
TTATGCAGAGGCCGAGGCCGCCTCGGCCTCTGAGCTATTCCAGAAGTAGTGAGGAGGCTTTTTTGGAGGC
CTAGGGACGTACCCAATTCGCCCTATAGTGAGTCGTATTACGCGCGCTCACTGGCCGTCGTTTTACAACG
TCGTGACTGGGAAAACCCTGGCGTTACCCAACTTAATCGCCTTGCAGCACATCCCCCTTTCGCCAGCTGG
CGTAATAGCGAAGAGGCCCGCACCGATCGCCCTTCCCAACAGTTGCGCAGCCTGAATGGCGAATGGG
[124 nt withheld, positions 7138-7261]
C
[91 nt withheld, positions 7263-7353]
A
[49 nt withheld, positions 7355-7403]
CCTTTGACGTTGGAGTCCACGTTCTTT
[37 nt withheld, positions 7431-7467]
ACCCTATCTCGGTCTATTCTTTTGATTTATAAGGGATTTTGCCGATTTCGGCCTATTGGTTAAAAAATGA
GCTGATTTAACAAAAATTTAACGCGAATTTTAACAAAATATTAACGCTTACAATTTAGGTGGCACTTTTC
GGGGAAATGTGCGCGGAACCCCTATTTGTTTATTTTTCTAAATACATTCAAATATGTATCCGCTCATGAG
ACAATAACCCTGATAAATGCTTCAATAATATTGAAAAAGGAAGAGTATGAGTATTCAACATTTCCGTGTC
GCCCTTATTCCCTTTTTTGCGGCATTTTGCCTTCCTGTTTTTGCTCACCCAGAAACGCTGGTGAAAGTAA
AAGATGCTGAAGATCAGTTGGGTGCACGAGTGGGTTACATCGAACTGGATCTCAACAGCGGTAAGATCCT
TGAGAGTTTTCGCCCCGAAGAACGTTTTCCAATGATGAGCACTTTTAAAGTTCTGCTATGTGGCGCGGTA
TTATCCCGTATTGACGCCGGGCAAGAGCAACTCGGTCGCCGCATACACTATTCTCAGAATGACTTGGTTG
AGTACTCACCAGTCACAGAAAAGCATCTTACGGATGGCATGACAGTAAGAGAATTATGCAGTGCTGCCAT
AACCATGAGTGATAACACTGCGGCCAACTTACTTCTGACAACGATCGGAGGACCGAAGGAGCTAACCGCT
TTTTTGCACAACATGGGGGATCATGTAACTCGCCTTGATCGTTGGGAACCGGAGCTGAATGAAGCCATAC
CAAACGACGAGCGTGACACCACGATGCCTGTAGCAATGGCAACAACGTTGCGCAAACTATTAACTGGCGA
ACTACTTACTCTAGCTTCCCGGCAACAATTAATAGACTGGATGGAGGCGGATAAAGTTGCAGGACCACTT
CTGCGCTCGGCCCTTCCGGCTGGCTGGTTTATTGCTGATAAATCTGGAGCCGGTGAGCGTGGGTCTCGCG
GTATCATTGCAGCACTGGGGCCAGATGGTAAGCCCTCCCGTATCGTAGTTATCTACACGACGGGGAGTCA
GGCAACTATGGATGAACGAAATAGACAGATCGCTGAGATAGGTGCCTCACTGATTAAGCATTGGTAACTG
TCAGACCAAGTTTACTCATATATACTTTAGATTGATTTAAAACTTCATTTTTAATTTAAAAGGATCTAGG
TGAAGATCCTTTTTGATAATCTCATGACCAAAATCCCTTAACGTGAGTTTTCGTTCCACTGAGCGTCAGA
CCCCGTAGAAAAGATCAAAGGATCTTCTTGAGATCCTTTTTTTCTGCGCGTAATCTGCTGCTTGCAAACA
AAAAAACCACCGCTACCAGCGGTGGTTTGTTTGCCGGATCAAGAGCTACCAACTCTTTTTCCGAAGGTAA
CTGGCTTCAGCAGAGCGCAGATACCAAATACTGTTCTTCTAGTGTAGCCGTAGTTAGGCCACCACTTCAA
GAACTCTGTAGCACCGCCTACATACCTCGCTCTGCTAATCCTGTTACCAGTGGCTGCTGCCAGTGGCGAT
AAGTCGTGTCTTACCGGGTTGGACTCAAGACGATAGTTACCGGATAAGGCGCAGCGGTCGGGCTGAACGG
GGGGTTCGTGCACACAGCCCAGCTTGGAGCGAACGACCTACACCGAACTGAGATACCTACAGCGTGAGCT
ATGAGAAAGCGCCACGCTTCCCGAAGGGAGAAAGGCGGACAGGTATCCGGTAAGCGGCAGGGTCGGAACA
GGAGAGCGCACGAGGGAGCTTCCAGGGGGAAACGCCTGGTATCTTTATAGTCCTGTCGGGTTTCGCCACC
TCTGACTTGAGCGTCGATTTTTGTGATGCTCGTCAGGGGGGCGGAGCCTATGGAAAAACGCCAGCAACGC
GGCCTTTTTACGGTTCCTGGCCTTTTGCTGGCCTTTTGCTCACATGTTCTTTCCTGCGTTATCCCCTGAT
TCTGTGGATAACCGTATTACCGCCTTTGAGTGAGCTGATACCGCTCGCCGCAGCCGAACGACCGAGCGCA
GCGAGTCAGTGAGCGAGGAAGCGGAAGAGCGCCCAATACGCAAACCGCCTCTCCCCGCGCGTTGGCCGAT
TCATTAATGCAGCTGGCACGACAGGTTTCCCGACTGGAAAGCGGGCAGTGAGCGCAACGCAATTAATGTG
AGTTAGCTCACTCATTAGGCACCCCAGGCTTTACACTTTATGCTTCCGGCTCGTATGTTGTGTGGAATTG
TGAGCGGATAACAATTTCACACAGGAAACAGCTATGACCATGATTACGCCAAGCGCGCAATTAACCCTCA
CTAAAGGGAACAAAAGCTGGAGCTGCAAGCGGTACCGTCGACCTGCAGGTTGACATTGATTATTGACTAG
TTATTAATAGTAATCAATTACGGGGTCATTAGTTCATAGCCCATATATGGAGTTCCGCGTTACATAACTT
ACGGTAAATGGCCCGCCTGGCTGACCGCCCAACGACCCCCGCCCATTGACGTCAATAATGACGTATGTTC
CCATAGTAACGCCAATAGGGACTTTCCATTGACGTCAATGGGTGGAGTATTTACGGTAAACTGCCCACTT
GGCAGTACATCAAGTGTATCATATGCCAAGTACGCCCCCTATTGACGTCAATGACGGTAAATGGCCCGCC
TGGCATTATGCCCAGTACATGACCTTATGGGACTTTCCTACTTGGCAGTACATCTACGTATTAGTCATCG
CTATTACCATGGCGCGCCATGCAGGGCCTGAAATAACCTCTGAAAGAGGAACTTGGTTAGGTACCTTCTG
AGGCGGAAAGAACCAGCTGTGGAATGTGTGTCAGTTAGGGTGTGGAAAGTCCCCAGGCTCCCCAGCAGGC
AGAAGTATGCAAAGCATGCATCTCAATTAGTCAGCAACCAGGTGTGGAAAGTCCCCAGGCTCCCCAGCAG
GCAGAAGTATGCAAAGCATGCATCTCAATTAGTCAGCAACCATAGTCCCTTAAGAGGCGCGCCTTAATGT
AGTCTTATGCAATACTCTTGTAGTCTTGCAACATGGTAACGATGAGTTAGCAACATGCCTTACAAGGAGA
GAAAAAGCACCGTGCATGCCGATTGGTGGAAGTAAGGTGGTACGATCGTGCCTTATTAGGAAGGCAACAG
ACGGGTCTGACATGGATTGGACGAACCACTGAATTGCCGCATTGCAGAGATATTGTATTTAAGTGCCTAG
CTCGATACATAAACGGGTCTCTCTGGTTAGACCAGATCTGAGCCTGGGAGCTCTCTGGCTAACTAGGGAA
CCCACTGCTTAAGCCTCAATAAAGCTTGCCTTGAGTGCTTCAAGTAGTGTGTGCCCGTCTGTTGTGTGAC
TCTGGTAACTAGAGATCCCTCAGACCCTTTTAGTCAGTGTGGAAAATCTCTAGCAGTGGCGCCCGAACAG
GGACTTGAAAGCGAAAGGGAAACCAGAGGAGCTCTCTCGACGCAGGACTCGGCTTGCTGAAGCGCGCACG
GCAAGAGGCGAGGGGCGGCGACTGGTGAGTACGCCAAAAATTTTGACTAGCGGAGGCTAGAAGGAGAGAG
ATGGGTGCGAGAGCGTCAGTATTAAGCGGGGGAGAATTAGATCGCGATGGGAAAAAATTCGGTTAAGGCC
AGGGGGAAAGAAAAAATATAAATTAAAACATATAGTATGGGCAAGCAGGGAGCTAGAACGATTCGCAGTT
AATCCTGGCCTGTTAGAAACATCAGAAGGCTGTAGACAAATACTGGGACAGCTACAACCATCCCTTCAGA
CAGGATCAGAAGAACTTAGATCATTATATAATACAGTAGCAACCCTCTATTGTGTGCATCAAAGGATAGA
GATAAAAGACACCAAGGAAGCTTTAGACAAGATAGAGGAAGAGCAAAACAAAAGTAAGACCACCGCACAG
CAAGCGGCCGCTGATCTTCAGACCTGGAGGAGGAGATATGAGGGACAATTGGAGAAGTGAATTATATAAA
TATAAAGTAGTAAAAATTGAACCATTAGGAGTAGCACCCACCAAGGCAAAGAGAAGAGTGGTGCAGAGAG
AAAAAAGAGCAGTGGGAATAGGAGCTTTGTTCCTTGGGTTCTTGGGAGCAGCAGGAAGCACTATGGGCGC
AGCGTCAATGACGCTGACGGTACAGGCCAGACAATTATTGTCTGGTATAGTGCAGCAGCAGAACAATTTG
CTGAGGGCTATTGAGGCGCAACAGCATCTGTTGCAACTCACAGTCTGGGGCATCAAGCAGCTCCAGGCAA
GAATCCTGGCTGTGGAAAGATACCTAAAGGATCAACAGCTCCTGGGGATTTGGGGTTGCTCTGGAAAACT
CATTTGCACCACTGCTGTGCCTTGGAATGCTAGTTGGAGTAATAAATCTCTGGAACAGATTTGGAATCAC
ACGACCTGGATGGAGTGGGACAGAGAAATTAACAATTACACAAGCTTAATACACTCCTTAATTGAAGAAT
CGCAAAACCAGCAAGAAAAGAATGAACAAGAATTATTGGAATTAGATAAATGGGCAAGTTTGTGGAATTG
GTTTAACATAACAAATTGGCTGTGGTATATAAAATTATTCATAATGATAGTAGGAGGCTTGGTAGGTTTA
AGAATAGTTTTTGCTGTACTTTCTATAGTGAATAGAGTTAGGCAGGGATATTCACCATTATCGTTTCAGA
CCCACCTCCCAACCCCGAGGGGACCCGACAGGCCCGAAGGAATAGAAGAAGAAGGTGGAGAGAGAGACAG
AGACAGATCCATTCGATTAGTGAACGGATCGGCACTGCGTGCGCCAATTCTGCAGACAAATGGCAGTATT
CATCCACAATTTTAAAAGAAAAGGGGGGATTGGGGGGTACAGTGCAGGGGAAAGAATAGTAGACATAATA
GCAACAGACATACAAACTAAAGAATTACAAAAACAAATTACAAAAATTCAAAATTTTCGGGTTTATTACA
GGGACAGCAGAGATCCAGTTTGGTTAATTAAGGTACC
Features (pLannotate 1.2.2; 31 found; start..end, strand, type, name):
      1..241     +  promoter       U6 promoter: RNA polymerase III promoter for human U6 snRNA
    289..356     +  misc_RNA       tracrRNA (fragment): trans-activating CRISPR RNA for the Streptococcus pyogenes CRISPR/Cas9 system
    405..616     +  promoter       EF-1α core promoter: core promoter for human elongation factor EF-1α
    720..2321    +  CDS            Cas9(N): N-terminal portion of Streptococcus pyogenes Cas9 (Zetsche et al., 2015)
   2322..4820    +  CDS            Cas9(C): C-terminal portion of Streptococcus pyogenes Cas9 (Zetsche et al., 2015)
   4944..5645    +  CDS            dTomato: dTomato is a basic (constitutively fluorescent) orange fluorescent protein published in 2004, derived from Discosoma sp.. It is reported to be a somewhat slowly-maturing dimer with low acid sensitivity.
   5664..6252    +  misc_feature   WPRE: woodchuck hepatitis virus posttranscriptional regulatory element
   6303..6322    +  misc_feature   cPPT/CTS (fragment): central polypurine tract and central termination sequence of HIV-1
   6324..6557    +  LTR            3' LTR (ΔU3): self-inactivating 3' long terminal repeat (LTR) from HIV-1
   6635..6756    +  polyA_signal   SV40 poly(A) signal: SV40 polyadenylation signal
   6796..6931    +  rep_origin     SV40 ori: SV40 origin of replication
   6952..6970    -  promoter       T7 promoter: promoter for bacteriophage T7 RNA polymerase
   6978..7133    +  CDS            lacZα (fragment): LacZα fragment of β-galactosidase; lacZ fragment
   7138..7566    +  rep_origin     f1 ori (sequence partly withheld): f1 bacteriophage origin of replication; arrow indicates direction of (+) strand synthesis
   7619..7723    +  promoter       AmpR promoter: bla
   7724..8584    +  CDS            AmpR: β-lactamase; bla; confers resistance to ampicillin, carbenicillin, and related antibiotics
   8755..9343    +  rep_origin     ori: high-copy-number ColE1/pMB1/pBR322/pUC origin of replication
   9526..9618    +  CDS            lacI (fragment): lac repressor; lacI; The lac repressor binds to the lac operator to inhibit transcription in E. coli. This inhibition can be relieved by adding lactose or isopropyl-β-D-thiogalactopyranoside (IPTG).
   9631..9652    +  protein_bind   CAP binding site: CAP binding activates transcription in the presence of cAMP. E. coli catabolite activator protein
   9667..9697    +  promoter       lac promoter: promoter for the E. coli lac operon
   9701..9723    +  protein_bind   lac operator (fragment): The lac repressor binds to the lac operator to inhibit transcription in E. coli. This inhibition can be relieved by adding lactose or isopropyl-β-D-thiogalactopyranoside (IPTG). lac repressor encoded by lacI
   9766..9784    +  promoter       T3 promoter: promoter for bacteriophage T3 RNA polymerase
   9829..10208   +  enhancer       CMV enhancer: human cytomegalovirus immediate early enhancer
  10265..10456   +  promoter       SV40 promoter (fragment): SV40 enhancer and early promoter
  10475..10701   +  promoter       RSV promoter: Rous sarcoma virus enhancer/promoter
  10702..10882   +  LTR            5' LTR (truncated): truncated 5' long terminal repeat (LTR) from HIV-1
  10929..11054   +  misc_feature   HIV-1 Ψ: packaging signal of human immunodeficiency virus type 1
  11038..11401   +  CDS            HIV-1 gag (fragment): gag protein from human immunodeficiency virus 1; gag
  11547..11780   +  misc_feature   RRE: The Rev response element (RRE) of HIV-1 allows for Rev-dependent mRNA export from the nucleus to the cytoplasm.
  12157..12257   +  CDS            Rev (fragment): human immunodeficiency virus 1 (HIV-1) Rev protein; rev; enhances nuclear export of unspliced and incompletely spliced viral mRNAs
  12307..12424   +  misc_feature   cPPT/CTS: central polypurine tract and central termination sequence of HIV-1
