[The description below was written by a language model from this plasmid's Addgene catalogue record and pLannotate feature annotations shown in this document.]
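Description:
sgRNA Clec12a (CT47) is an all-in-one lentiviral CRISPR/Cas9 plasmid built on the L40C-CRISPR.EFS.dTomato backbone, designed to knock out mouse Clec12a (also known as CLL-1 or Micl) in mammalian cells. The CT47 guide was cloned into the BsmBI sites between a human U6 RNA polymerase III promoter and the Streptococcus pyogenes sgRNA scaffold (annotated as a tracrRNA fragment), so a complete single guide RNA is transcribed. Immediately downstream, the short EF-1α core promoter (EFS) drives S. pyogenes Cas9; the table annotates it as contiguous N- and C-terminal portions that together make up one full-length coding sequence. This is followed by a dTomato fluorescent protein coding sequence. The element linking Cas9 to dTomato is not annotated in the feature table. A WPRE after the reporter enhances transcript stability and expression. dTomato is the only selectable marker listed, so transduced cells are identified or sorted by fluorescence rather than by drug selection.

The cassette sits in a self-inactivating HIV-1 vector. A hybrid enhancer/promoter region (CMV enhancer, SV40 fragment and RSV promoter) precedes a truncated 5' LTR to drive genomic RNA production in packaging cells. The Ψ packaging signal with a partial gag sequence, the RRE for Rev-dependent export and a cPPT/CTS follow, and a ΔU3 3' LTR lies downstream of the payload. Packaging functions must be supplied in trans. An SV40 poly(A) signal and SV40 origin lie just outside the 3' LTR. In bacteria the plasmid is maintained by a high-copy pUC-type origin with ampicillin resistance, and it also carries an f1 origin and remnants of lacZα/lac and T7/T3 promoter sequences. According to the record, the construct was used for CLEC12A deletion in a study of NUP98::NSD1 acute myeloid leukaemia.
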