Addgene plasmid #236205: sgRNA Clec12a (CT47)
Purpose: lentiviral expression of Cas9 and encodes CT47 sgRNA for CLEC12A deletion
Depositing lab: Michael Heuser. Depositing organization: Medizinische Hochschule Hannover. Publication: Clec12a is required for the pathogenesis of NUP98::NSD1 AML. Mohanty S, Charles Cano F, Gabdoulline R, Lai CK, Othman B, Sudarsanam H, Eder T, Grebien F, Lipka DB, Henschler R, Heuser M. Blood Adv. 2025 May 7:bloodadvances.2024015739. doi: 10.1182/bloodadvances.2024015739. PubMed 40334081.
Backbone
  Vector backbone: L40C-CRISPR.EFS.dTomato (Plasmid #89392)
  Backbone size w/o insert (bp): 12480
  Vector type: Mammalian Expression, Lentiviral, CRISPR
  Selectable markers: dTomato
Growth in bacteria
  Bacterial resistance: Ampicillin, 100 μg/mL
  Growth temperature: 37°C
  Growth strain: NEB Stable
  Copy number: High Copy
Gene/Insert
  Gene/Insert name: Clec12a
  Species: M. musculus (mouse)
  GenBank ID: NM_177686.4
  Entrez Gene: Clec12a (a.k.a. CLL-1, D230024O04, KLRL1, Micl, mKLRL1, mMICL)
  Cloning method: Restriction Enzyme; 5′ cloning site BsmBI (unknown if destroyed); 3′ cloning site BsmBI (unknown if destroyed)
  Sequencing primers: 5′ GACTATCATATGCTTACCGT
Terms and licenses: Academic/Nonprofit Terms; Industry Terms: Not Available to Industry
Depositor comments: sgRNA: CATGTCCAAAGGGTTCAGAA
How to cite: sgRNA Clec12a (CT47) was a gift from Michael Heuser (Addgene plasmid # 236205 ; http://n2t.net/addgene:236205 ; RRID:Addgene_236205)
